Addgene plasmid #123912: MTK234_037
Purpose: Encodes the spCas9 UAS (miniCMV core) gRNA expression cassette as a type 234 part to be used in the MTK system
Depositing lab: Hana El-Samad. Publication: A Toolkit for Rapid Modular Construction of Biological Circuits in Mammalian Cells. Fonseca JP, Bonny AR, Kumar GR, Ng AH, Town J, Wu QC, Aslankoohi E, Chen SY, Dods G, Harrigan P, Osimiri LC, Kistler AL, El-Samad H. ACS Synth Biol. 2019 Nov 15;8(11):2593-2606. doi: 10.1021/acssynbio.9b00322. Epub 2019 Nov 5. PubMed 31686495.
Backbone
  Vector backbone: MTK0_027
  Vector type: Mammalian Expression
Growth in bacteria
  Bacterial resistance: Chloramphenicol, 25 μg/mL
  Growth temperature: 37°C
  Growth strain: DH5alpha
  Copy number: Unknown
Gene/Insert
  Gene/Insert name: sgRNA-pUAS
  Cloning method: Restriction Enzyme; 5′ cloning site unknown (unknown if destroyed); 3′ cloning site unknown (unknown if destroyed)
Terms and licenses: Academic/Nonprofit Terms; Industry Terms: Not Available to Industry
Depositor comments: Type 234 parts are coupled promoter-coding sequence-terminator such as guide RNA cassettes, GFP dropouts in the MTK Please visit https://www.biorxiv.org/content/10.1101/506188v2 for BioRxiv preprint
How to cite: MTK234_037 was a gift from Hana El-Samad (Addgene plasmid # 123912 ; http://n2t.net/addgene:123912 ; RRID:Addgene_123912)
