[The description below was written by a language model from this plasmid's Addgene catalogue record and pLannotate feature annotations shown in this document.]
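Description:
MTK234_037 is a small part plasmid (about 2.1 kb) from the Mammalian Toolkit (MTK), a modular hierarchical cloning system for building genetic circuits in mammalian cells. It is built on the MTK0_027 part-entry backbone and is catalogued as a mammalian expression vector, although on its own it serves as a storage and donor plasmid for a single toolkit part. Propagation in E. coli relies on a high-copy ColE1/pUC-type origin, and selection is by chloramphenicol through a cat gene driven by its native cat promoter and followed by a lambda t0 terminator.

The payload, recorded as sgRNA-pUAS, is described as a guide RNA expression cassette for Streptococcus pyogenes Cas9 that targets, or is associated with, a UAS promoter with a miniCMV core. It is formatted as a "type 234" part. In the MTK scheme this category spans the promoter, coding sequence and terminator positions in one piece, which suits self-contained units such as guide RNA cassettes that do not fit the usual promoter–gene–terminator division. The annotation detects a fragment of the S. pyogenes tracrRNA, consistent with an sgRNA scaffold, and a loxP site a short distance upstream. The record does not explain the role of the loxP site. The promoter driving guide transcription and the spacer sequence are also not annotated, and the cloning sites are listed as unknown.

The part is intended to be combined with other MTK parts into transcriptional units and multi-gene vectors, probably to supply a guide that directs Cas9 or a Cas9-derived regulator in synthetic circuits built around the UAS/miniCMV promoter.
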