Features (pLannotate 1.2.2; 6 found; start..end, strand, type, name):
     34..622     +  rep_origin     ori: high-copy-number ColE1/pMB1/pBR322/pUC origin of replication
    931..964     +  protein_bind   loxP: Cre-mediated recombination occurs in the 8-bp core sequence (GCATACAT). Cre recombinase
   1090..1157    +  misc_RNA       tracrRNA (fragment): trans-activating CRISPR RNA for the Streptococcus pyogenes CRISPR/Cas9 system
   1182..1216    -  terminator     lambda t0 terminator: minimal transcription terminator from phage lambda (Scholtissek and Grosse, 1987)
   1290..1946    -  CDS            cat: CAT_ECOLX - Experimental evidence at protein level: Swiss-Prot protein existence level 1. This enzyme is an effector of chloramphenicol resistance in bacteria. From Escherichia coli. This protein is used as a marker in many commonly used cloning vectors, such as pACYC184.
   1947..2044    -  promoter       cat promoter: promoter of the E. coli cat gene encoding chloramphenicol acetyltransferase
>Addgene plasmid #123912 | MTK234_037 | addgene full sequence | sequence record 250056 | Addgene NGS Result
GTCAGACCCCGTAGAAAAGATCAAAGGATCTTCTTGAGATCCTTTTTTTCTGCGCGTAATCTGCTGCTTG
CAAACAAAAAAACCACCGCTACCAGCGGTGGTTTGTTTGCCGGATCAAGAGCTACCAACTCTTTTTCCGA
AGGTAACTGGCTTCAGCAGAGCGCAGATACCAAATACTGTTCTTCTAGTGTAGCCGTAGTTAGGCCACCA
CTTCAAGAACTCTGTAGCACCGCCTACATACCTCGCTCTGCTAATCCTGTTACCAGTGGCTGCTGCCAGT
GGCGATAAGTCGTGTCTTACCGGGTTGGACTCAAGACGATAGTTACCGGATAAGGCGCAGCGGTCGGGCT
GAACGGGGGGTTCGTGCACACAGCCCAGCTTGGAGCGAACGACCTACACCGAACTGAGATACCTACAGCG
TGAGCTATGAGAAAGCGCCACGCTTCCCGAAGGGAGAAAGGCGGACAGGTATCCGGTAAGCGGCAGGGTC
GGAACAGGAGAGCGCACGAGGGAGCTTCCAGGGGGAAACGCCTGGTATCTTTATAGTCCTGTCGGGTTTC
GCCACCTCTGACTTGAGCGTCGATTTTTGTGATGCTCGTCAGGGGGGCGGAGCCTATGGAAAAACGCCAG
CAACGCGGCCTTTTTACGGTTCCTGGCCTTTTGCTGGCCTTTTGCTCACATGTTCTTTCCTGCGTTATCC
CCTGATTCTGTGGATAACCGTAGTCGGTCTCAAACGGATCCGACGCGCCATCTCTAGGCCCGCGCCGGCC
CCCTCGCACGGACTTGTGGGAGAAGCTCGGCTACTCCCCTGCCCCGGTTAATTTGCATATAATATTTCCT
AGTAACTATAGAGGCTTAATGTGCGATAAAAGACAGATAATCTGTTCTTTTTAATACTAGCTACATTTTA
CATGATAGGCTTGGATTTCTATAACTTCGTATAGCATACATTATACGAAGTTATAAACAGCACAAAAGGA
AACTCACCCTAACTGTAAAGTAATTGTGTGTTTTGAGACTATAAGTATCCCTTGGAGAACCACCTTGTTT
GGAGCACTGTCCTCCGAACGTGTTTAAGAGCTAAGCTGGAAACAGCATAGCAAGTTTAAATAAGGCTAGT
CCGTTATCAACTTGAAAAAGTGGCACCGAGTCGGTGCTTTTTTTGCTGTGAGACCAGACCAATAAAAAAC
GCCCGGCGGCAACCGAGCGTTCTGAACAAATCCAGATGGAGTTCTGAGGTCATTACTGGATCTATCAACA
GGAGTCCAAGCGAGCTCGATATCAAATTACGCCCCGCCCTGCCACTCATCGCAGTACTGTTGTAATTCAT
TAAGCATTCTGCCGACATGGAAGCCATCACAAACGGCATGATGAACCTGAATCGCCAGCGGCATCAGCAC
CTTGTCGCCTTGCGTATAATATTTGCCCATGGTGAAAACGGGGGCGAAGAAGTTGTCCATATTGGCCACG
TTTAAATCAAAACTGGTGAAACTCACCCAGGGATTGGCTGAAACGAAAAACATATTCTCAATAAACCCTT
TAGGGAAATAGGCCAGGTTTTCACCGTAACACGCCACATCTTGCGAATATATGTGTAGAAACTGCCGGAA
ATCGTCGTGGTATTCACTCCAGAGCGATGAAAACGTTTCAGTTTGCTCATGGAAAACGGTGTAACAAGGG
TGAACACTATCCCATATCACCAGCTCACCGTCTTTCATTGCCATACGAAATTCCGGATGAGCATTCATCA
GGCGGGCAAGAATGTGAATAAAGGCCGGATAAAACTTGTGCTTATTTTTCTTTACGGTCTTTAAAAAGGC
CGTAATATCCAGCTGAACGGTCTGGTTATAGGTACATTGAGCAACTGACTGAAATGCCTCAAAATGTTCT
TTACGATGCCATTGGGATATATCAACGGTGGTATATCCAGTGATTTTTTTCTCCATTTTAGCTTCCTTAG
CTCCTGAAAATCTCGATAACTCAAAAAATACGCCCGGTAGTGATCTTATTTCATTATGGTGAAAGTTGGA
ACCTCTTACGTGCCCGATCAATCATGACCAAAATCCCTTAACGTGAGTTTTCGTTCCACTGAGC
